>Addgene plasmid #135632 | pAAV-S5E2-GCaMP6f | addgene full sequence | sequence record 271175 | Addgene NGS Result
CCTGCAGGCAGCTGCGCGCTCGCTCGCTCACTGAGGCCGCCCGGGCGTCGGGCGACCTTTGGTCGCCCGG
CCTCAGTGAGCGAGCGAGCGCGCAGAGAGGGAGTGGCCAACTCCATCACTAGGGGTTCCTGCGGCCGCAC
GCGTTTAATTAAACTAGTGGTTTAATCTAACATGGCTGCTATAGCTTACTGACTAGAAGTTAAGTGCACA
CTTCCTAAAAGAAGGCTTTGACACAAGCCACTTCAGTTCCCTCCTCATTTTCTTGTCCCCATTCCTCTCT
CTGTAGAATTCTGAGATTTCAATTCAGTTTTATACAGAAACCACATTACTGTAAGCCCTACAAAGTTATG
GCAATATAGCTATATGGAGTCAAGTAATGTAGGTTATTTTTTTCCCAATGGTGCTGGTGAAGGTGGCAAT
TATGTAGCTATACTTAGCAGACTGAGGAAATTCTGCTAGAGTCAGCATTTGTCTCTTCATTGCTATGAAA
CAGTAATGGAAAAATAAACAAAAACAAAAGGCAAACACTATGCATAATTCCCTCAGATCATATTAACATG
TGATGTTGGAGTAAATTGTTATAACCCCATTTTGGAAATACTTACCTTAATTAACTATGATTTCCTTAAA
ATAATGCAGTATTTACAATCTATATGAAAGCACTATATGGGACACATGGTATGATGGAACAGTGCACCCA
AGAGACACCAAGAACATTCCTGTCTGTGGCAGTCTTTTCTCTATACAGAGGCATTTAGTCTCAATTGCTC
AGAGTTATTTTAAACTTCCTGCAGCCCGGGCTGGGCATAAAAGTCAGGGCAGAGCCATCTATTGCTTACA
TTTGCTTCTAGCCTGCAAGTCGAGGAGCGCAGCCTTCCAGAAGCAGAGCGCGGCGCCTTAAGCTGCAGAA
GTTGGTCGTGAGGCACTGGGCACGTAAGTATCAAGGTTACAAGACAGGTTTAAGGAGACCAATAGAAACT
GGGCTTGTCGAGACAGAGAAGACTCTTGCGTTTCTGATAGGCACCTATTGGTCTTACTGACATCCACTTT
GCCTTTCTCTCCACAGCGAGCTCGCTAGTACCGGTGCCACCATGGGTTCTCATCATCATCATCATCATGG
TATGGCTAGCATGACTGGTGGACAGCAAATGGGTCGGGATCTGTACGACGATGACGATAAGGATCTCGCC
ACCATGGTCGACTCATCACGTCGTAAGTGGAATAAGACAGGTCACGCAGTCAGAGCTATAGGTCGGCTGA
GCTCACTCGAGAACGTCTATATCAAGGCCGACAAGCAGAAGAACGGCATCAAGGCGAACTTCAAGATCCG
CCACAACATCGAGGACGGCGGCGTGCAGCTCGCCTACCACTACCAGCAGAACACCCCCATCGGCGACGGC
CCCGTGCTGCTGCCCGACAACCACTACCTGAGCGTGCAGTCCAAACTTTCGAAAGACCCCAACGAGAAGC
GCGATCACATGGTCCTGCTGGAGTTCGTGACCGCCGCCGGGATCACTCTCGGCATGGACGAGCTGTACAA
GGGCGGTACCGGAGGGAGCATGGTGAGCAAGGGCGAGGAGCTGTTCACCGGGGTGGTGCCCATCCTGGTC
GAGCTGGACGGCGACGTAAACGGCCACAAGTTCAGCGTGTCCGGCGAGGGTGAGGGCGATGCCACCTACG
GCAAGCTGACCCTGAAGTTCATCTGCACCACCGGCAAGCTGCCCGTGCCCTGGCCCACCCTCGTGACCAC
CCTGACCTACGGCGTGCAGTGCTTCAGCCGCTACCCCGACCACATGAAGCAGCACGACTTCTTCAAGTCC
GCCATGCCCGAAGGCTACATCCAGGAGCGCACCATCTTCTTCAAGGACGACGGCAACTACAAGACCCGCG
CCGAGGTGAAGTTCGAGGGCGACACCCTGGTGAACCGCATCGAGCTGAAGGGCATCGACTTCAAGGAGGA
CGGCAACATCCTGGGGCACAAGCTGGAGTACAACCTGCCGGACCAACTGACTGAAGAGCAGATCGCAGAA
TTTAAAGAGGAATTCTCCCTATTTGACAAGGACGGGGATGGGACAATAACAACCAAGGAGCTGGGGACGG
TGATGCGGTCTCTGGGGCAGAACCCCACAGAAGCAGAGCTGCAGGACATGATCAATGAAGTAGATGCCGA
CGGTGACGGCACAATCGACTTCCCTGAGTTCCTGACAATGATGGCAAGAAAAATGAAATACAGGGACACG
GAAGAAGAAATTAGAGAAGCGTTCGGTGTGTTTGATAAGGATGGCAATGGCTACATCAGTGCAGCAGAGC
TTCGCCACGTGATGACAAACCTTGGAGAGAAGTTAACAGATGAAGAGGTTGATGAAATGATCAGGGAAGC
AGACATCGATGGGGATGGTCAGGTAAACTACGAAGAGTTTGTACAAATGATGACAGCGAAGTGAGGCGCG
CCCCTGCAGGGAATTCGATATCAAGCTTATCGATAATCAACCTCTGGATTACAAAATTTGTGAAAGATTG
ACTGGTATTCTTAACTATGTTGCTCCTTTTACGCTATGTGGATACGCTGCTTTAATGCCTTTGTATCATG
CTATTGCTTCCCGTATGGCTTTCATTTTCTCCTCCTTGTATAAATCCTGGTTGCTGTCTCTTTATGAGGA
GTTGTGGCCCGTTGTCAGGCAACGTGGCGTGGTGTGCACTGTGTTTGCTGACGCAACCCCCACTGGTTGG
GGCATTGCCACCACCTGTCAGCTCCTTTCCGGGACTTTCGCTTTCCCCCTCCCTATTGCCACGGCGGAAC
TCATCGCCGCCTGCCTTGCCCGCTGCTGGACAGGGGCTCGGCTGTTGGGCACTGACAATTCCGTGGTGTT
GTCGGGGAAATCATCGTCCTTTCCTTGGCTGCTCGCCTATGTTGCCACCTGGATTCTGCGCGGGACGTCC
TTCTGCTACGTCCCTTCGGCCCTCAATCCAGCGGACCTTCCTTCCCGCGGCCTGCTGCCGGCTCTGCGGC
CTCTTCCGCGTCTTCGCCTTCGCCCTCAGACGAGTCGGATCTCCCTTTGGGCCGCCTCCCCGCATCGATA
CCGAGCGCTGCTCGAGAGATCTGTGATAGCGGCCATCAAGCTGGCCGCGACTCTAGATCATAATCAGCCA
TACCACATTTGTAGAGGTTTTACTTGCTTTAAAAAACCTCCCACACCTCCCCCTGAACCTGAAACATAAA
ATGAATGCAATTGTTGTTGTTAACTTGTTTATTGCAGCTTATAATGGTTACAAATAAAGCAATAGCATCA
CAAATTTCACAAATAAAGCATTTTTTTCACTGCATTCTAGTTGTGGTTTGTCCAAACTCATCAATGTATC
AGCTTATCGATACCGCATGCACGTGCGGACCGAGCGGCCGCAGGAACCCCTAGTGATGGAGTTGGCCACT
CCCTCTCTGCGCGCTCGCTCGCTCACTGAGGCCGGGCGACCAAAGGTCGCCCGACGCCCGGGCTTTGCCC
GGGCGGCCTCAGTGAGCGAGCGAGCGCGCAGCTGCCTGCAGGGGCGCCTGATGCGGTATTTTCTCCTTAC
GCATCTGTGCGGTATTTCACACCGCATA
[95 nt withheld, positions 3599-3693]
T
[46 nt withheld, positions 3695-3740]
C
[141 nt withheld, positions 3742-3882]
CCTTTGACGTTGGAGTCCACGTTCTTT
[37 nt withheld, positions 3910-3946]
ACTCTATCTCGGGCTATTCTTTTGATTTATAAGGGATTTTGCCGATTTCGGTCTATTGGTTAAAAAATGA
GCTGATTTAACAAAAATTTAACGCGAATTTTAACAAAATATTAACGTTTACAATTTTATGGTGCACTCTC
AGTACAATCTGCTCTGATGCCGCATAGTTAAGCCAGCCCCGACACCCGCCAACACCCGCTGACGCGCCCT
GACGGGCTTGTCTGCTCCCGGCATCCGCTTACAGACAAGCTGTGACCGTCTCCGGGAGCTGCATGTGTCA
GAGGTTTTCACCGTCATCACCGAAACGCGCGAGACGAAAGGGCCTCGTGATACGCCTATTTTTATAGGTT
AATGTCATGATAATAATGGTTTCTTAGACGTCAGGTGGCACTTTTCGGGGAAATGTGCGCGGAACCCCTA
TTTGTTTATTTTTCTAAATACATTCAAATATGTATCCGCTCATGAGACAATAACCCTGATAAATGCTTCA
ATAATATTGAAAAAGGAAGAGTATGAGTATTCAACATTTCCGTGTCGCCCTTATTCCCTTTTTTGCGGCA
TTTTGCCTTCCTGTTTTTGCTCACCCAGAAACGCTGGTGAAAGTAAAAGATGCTGAAGATCAGTTGGGTG
CACGAGTGGGTTACATCGAACTGGATCTCAACAGCGGTAAGATCCTTGAGAGTTTTCGCCCCGAAGAACG
TTTTCCAATGATGAGCACTTTTAAAGTTCTGCTATGTGGCGCGGTATTATCCCGTATTGACGCCGGGCAA
GAGCAACTCGGTCGCCGCATACACTATTCTCAGAATGACTTGGTTGAGTACTCACCAGTCACAGAAAAGC
ATCTTACGGATGGCATGACAGTAAGAGAATTATGCAGTGCTGCCATAACCATGAGTGATAACACTGCGGC
CAACTTACTTCTGACAACGATCGGAGGACCGAAGGAGCTAACCGCTTTTTTGCACAACATGGGGGATCAT
GTAACTCGCCTTGATCGTTGGGAACCGGAGCTGAATGAAGCCATACCAAACGACGAGCGTGACACCACGA
TGCCTGTAGCAATGGCAACAACGTTGCGCAAACTATTAACTGGCGAACTACTTACTCTAGCTTCCCGGCA
ACAATTAATAGACTGGATGGAGGCGGATAAAGTTGCAGGACCACTTCTGCGCTCGGCCCTTCCGGCTGGC
TGGTTTATTGCTGATAAATCTGGAGCCGGTGAGCGTGGGTCTCGCGGTATCATTGCAGCACTGGGGCCAG
ATGGTAAGCCCTCCCGTATCGTAGTTATCTACACGACGGGGAGTCAGGCAACTATGGATGAACGAAATAG
ACAGATCGCTGAGATAGGTGCCTCACTGATTAAGCATTGGTAACTGTCAGACCAAGTTTACTCATATATA
CTTTAGATTGATTTAAAACTTCATTTTTAATTTAAAAGGATCTAGGTGAAGATCCTTTTTGATAATCTCA
TGACCAAAATCCCTTAACGTGAGTTTTCGTTCCACTGAGCGTCAGACCCCGTAGAAAAGATCAAAGGATC
TTCTTGAGATCCTTTTTTTCTGCGCGTAATCTGCTGCTTGCAAACAAAAAAACCACCGCTACCAGCGGTG
GTTTGTTTGCCGGATCAAGAGCTACCAACTCTTTTTCCGAAGGTAACTGGCTTCAGCAGAGCGCAGATAC
CAAATACTGTTCTTCTAGTGTAGCCGTAGTTAGGCCACCACTTCAAGAACTCTGTAGCACCGCCTACATA
CCTCGCTCTGCTAATCCTGTTACCAGTGGCTGCTGCCAGTGGCGATAAGTCGTGTCTTACCGGGTTGGAC
TCAAGACGATAGTTACCGGATAAGGCGCAGCGGTCGGGCTGAACGGGGGGTTCGTGCACACAGCCCAGCT
TGGAGCGAACGACCTACACCGAACTGAGATACCTACAGCGTGAGCTATGAGAAAGCGCCACGCTTCCCGA
AGGGAGAAAGGCGGACAGGTATCCGGTAAGCGGCAGGGTCGGAACAGGAGAGCGCACGAGGGAGCTTCCA
GGGGGAAACGCCTGGTATCTTTATAGTCCTGTCGGGTTTCGCCACCTCTGACTTGAGCGTCGATTTTTGT
GATGCTCGTCAGGGGGGCGGAGCCTATGGAAAAACGCCAGCAACGCGGCCTTTTTACGGTTCCTGGCCTT
TTGCTGGCCTTTTGCTCACATGT
Features (pLannotate 1.2.2; 16 found; start..end, strand, type, name):
     12..39      +  repeat_region  AAV2 ITR (fragment): inverted terminal repeat of adeno-associated virus serotype 2 inverted
     68..95      +  repeat_region  AAV2 ITR (fragment): inverted terminal repeat of adeno-associated virus serotype 2 inverted
    934..1066    +  intron         chimeric intron: chimera between introns from human β-globin and immunoglobulin heavy chain genes
   1092..2444    +  CDS            GCaMP6f: improved fluorescent protein-based calcium sensor (Chen et al., 2013)
   2460..2485    +  misc_feature   MCS (fragment): pBluescript multiple cloning site
   2485..3073    +  misc_feature   WPRE: woodchuck hepatitis virus posttranscriptional regulatory element
   3136..3219    +  CDS            large T antigen (fragment): large T antigen from SV40 (simian virus 40)
   3242..3323    +  polyA_signal   SV40 poly(A) signal: SV40 polyadenylation signal
   3402..3542    +  repeat_region  AAV2 ITR: inverted terminal repeat of adeno-associated virus serotype 2 inverted
   3547..3598    -  misc_feature   bom (fragment): basis of mobility region from pBR322
   3617..4072    +  rep_origin     f1 ori (sequence partly withheld): f1 bacteriophage origin of replication; arrow indicates direction of (+) strand synthesis
   4073..4122    -  misc_feature   bom (fragment): basis of mobility region from pBR322
   4224..4259    -  CDS            rop (fragment): Rop protein, which maintains plasmids at low copy number; rop
   4354..4458    +  promoter       AmpR promoter: bla
   4459..5319    +  CDS            AmpR: β-lactamase; bla; confers resistance to ampicillin, carbenicillin, and related antibiotics
   5490..6078    +  rep_origin     ori: high-copy-number ColE1/pMB1/pBR322/pUC origin of replication
