[The description below was written by a language model from this plasmid's Addgene catalogue record and pLannotate feature annotations shown in this document.]
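Description:
pAAV-S5E2-GCaMP6f is an adeno-associated virus transfer plasmid, built on the AAV-Dlx-GFP backbone by Gibson cloning, that delivers the genetically encoded calcium indicator GCaMP6f to parvalbumin-expressing (PV) cortical interneurons. In bacteria it is maintained as a high-copy plasmid through a ColE1/pUC-type origin and selected with ampicillin via the β-lactamase gene and its own promoter. An f1 phage origin and short remnants of pBR322 bom and rop sequences are also present in the backbone. The record lists a recombination-tolerant growth strain, which is consistent with the need to keep the repeat-rich AAV2 inverted terminal repeats intact. The annotation detects a full ITR on the right side of the cassette but only short ITR fragments on the left.

Between the ITRs, which provide the signals for replication and packaging of the genome into AAV capsids, expression is driven by the E2 regulatory element, an enhancer that restricts activity to PV interneurons. This element is not annotated in the feature table and presumably lies in the unannotated stretch upstream of the chimeric β-globin/immunoglobulin intron; the record does not state which minimal promoter accompanies it. The intron is followed by the GCaMP6f coding sequence, a WPRE to boost transcript stability and expression, and an SV40 polyadenylation signal; the small large T antigen fragment is probably just part of that SV40-derived region. The catalogue lists the insert species as mouse, although GCaMP6f is an engineered sensor.

The construct is used to produce recombinant AAV for cell-type-targeted calcium imaging of PV interneuron activity without transgenic lines, and the associated work spans mice, non-human primates and human tissue. Viral preparations exist in AAV1, AAV9 and PHP.eB serotypes.
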