Addgene plasmid #135632: pAAV-S5E2-GCaMP6f
Purpose: AAV vector to drive the expression of GCaMP6f in PV cortical interneuronsunder the control of the E2 regulatory element
Depositing lab: Jordane Dimidschstein. Publication: Viral manipulation of functionally distinct interneurons in mice, non-human primates and humans. Vormstein-Schneider D, Lin JD, Pelkey KA, Chittajallu R, Guo B, Arias-Garcia MA, Allaway K, Sakopoulos S, Schneider G, Stevenson O, Vergara J, Sharma J, Zhang Q, Franken TP, Smith J, Ibrahim LA, M Astro KJ, Sabri E, Huang S, Favuzzi E, Burbridge T, Xu Q, Guo L, Vogel I, Sanchez V, Saldi GA, Gorissen BL, Yuan X, Zaghloul KA, Devinsky O, Sabatini BL, Batista-Brito R, Reynolds J, Feng G, Fu Z, McBain CJ, Fishell G, Dimidschstein J. Nat Neurosci. 2020 Dec;23(12):1629-1636. doi: 10.1038/s41593-020-0692-9. Epub 2020 Aug 17. PubMed 32807948.
Backbone
  Vector backbone: AAV-Dlx-GFP
  Vector type: AAV
Growth in bacteria
  Bacterial resistance: Ampicillin, 100 μg/mL
  Growth temperature: 37°C
  Growth strain: NEB Stable
  Copy number: High Copy
Gene/Insert
  Gene/Insert name: GCaMP6f
  Species: M. musculus (mouse)
  Mutation: None
  Cloning method: Gibson Cloning
Terms and licenses: Academic/Nonprofit Terms; Industry Terms: Not Available to Industry
Depositor comments: Please visit https://www.biorxiv.org/content/10.1101/808170v1 for BioRxiv preprint
How to cite: pAAV-S5E2-GCaMP6f was a gift from Jordane Dimidschstein (Addgene plasmid # 135632 ; http://n2t.net/addgene:135632 ; RRID:Addgene_135632) For viral preps, please replace (Addgene plasmid # 135632) in the above sentence with: (Addgene viral prep # 135632-AAV1), (Addgene viral prep # 135632-AAV9), or (Addgene viral prep # 135632-PHPeB)
